>Addgene plasmid #207326 | pHCMV_EIAV_Env | addgene full sequence | sequence record 407377 | Addgene NGS Result
GCGGCCGCTCTAGAGAGCTTGGCCCATTGCATACGTTGTATCCATATCATAATATGTACATTTATATTGG
CTCATGTCCAACATTACCGCCATGTTGACATTGATTATTGACTAGTTATTAATAGTAATCAATTACGGGG
TCATTAGTTCATAGCCCATATATGGAGTTCCGCGTTACATAACTTACGGTAAATGGCCCGCCTGGCTGAC
CGCCCAACGACCCCCGCCCATTGACGTCAATAATGACGTATGTTCCCATAGTAACGCCAATAGGGACTTT
CCATTGACGTCAATGGGTGGAGTATTTACGGTAAACTGCCCACTTGGCAGTACATCAAGTGTATCATATG
CCAAGTACGCCCCCTATTGACGTCAATGACGGTAAATGGCCCGCCTGGCATTATGCCCAGTACATGACCT
TATGGGACTTTCCTACTTGGCAGTACATCTACGTATTAGTCATCGCTATTACCATGGTGATGCGGTTTTG
GCAGTACATCAATGGGCGTGGATAGCGGTTTGACTCACGGGGATTTCCAAGTCTCCACCCCATTGACGTC
AATGGGAGTTTGTTTTGGCACCAAAATCAACGGGACTTTCCAAAATGTCGTAACAACTCCGCCCCATTGA
CGCAAATGGGCGGTAGGCGTGTACGGTGGGAGGTCTATATAAGCAGAGCTCGTTTAGTGAACCGTCAGAT
CGCCTGGACACGCCATCCACGCTGTTTTGACCTCCATAGATGACACCGGGACCGATCCAGCCTCCGGTCG
ACCGATCCTGAGAACTTCAGGGTGAGTTTGGGGACCCTTGATTGTTCTTTCTTTTTCGCTATTGTAAAAT
TCATGTTATATGGAGGGGGCAAAGTTTTCAGGGTGTTGTTTAGAATGGGAAGATGTCCCTTGTATCACCA
TGGACCCTCATGATAATTTTGTTTCTTTCACTTTCTACTCTGTTGACAACCATTGTCTCCTCTTATTTTC
TTTTCATTTTCTGTAACTTTTTCGTTAAACTTTAGCTTGCATTTGTAACGAATTTTTAAATTCACTTTTG
TTTATTTGTCAGATTGTAAGTACTTTCTCTAATCACTTTTTTTTCAAGGCAATCAGGGTATATTATATTG
TACTTCAGCACAGTTTTAGAGAACAATTGTTATAATTAAATGATAAGGTAGAATATTTCTGCATATAAAT
TCTGGCTGGCGTGGAAATATTCTTATTGGTAGAAACAACTACACCCTGGTCATCATCCTGCCTTTCTCTT
TATGGTTACAATGATATACACTGTTTGAGATGAGGATAAAATACTCTGAGTCCAAACCGGGCCCCTCTGC
TAACCATGTTCATGCCTTCTTCTCTTTCCTACAGCTCCTGGGCAACGTGCTGGTTGTTGTGCTGTCTCAT
CATTTTGGCAAAGAATTCGCCACCATGGTCTCCATCGCCTTCTACGGCGGCATCCCCGGAGGCATCTCCA
CACCTATCACACAGCAGAGCGAGAAGAGCAAATGTGAGGAGAACACCATGTTCCAACCCTATTGCTACAA
TAACGATTCCAAGAACTCCATGGCTGAGAGCAAGGAAGCTAGAGATCAAGAGATGAATCTGAAAGAGGAA
AGCAAGGAGGAAAAGAGGAGAAATGACTGGTGGAAGATCGGCATGTTTCTGCTGTGTCTGGCCGGAACCA
CCGGCGGCATTCTGTGGTGGTACGAGGGCCTCCCCCAACAGCACTATATCGGACTGGTGGCCATTGGCGG
AAGGCTCAATGGCAGCGGCCAGTCCAACGCCATCGAATGTTGGGGCAGCTTCCCCGGCTGTAGACCCTTT
CAGAACTATTTCAGCTACGAGACCAATAGAAGCATGCACATGGACAATAACACCGCTACACTGCTCGAGG
CTTACCATAGGGAAATCACCTTCATTTACAAGAGCAGCTGCACCGACAGCGACCACTGTCAAGAGTACCA
GTGCAAAAAGGTGAATCTGAACAGCTCCGATAGCAGCAACAGCGTCAGAGTCGAGGATGTGATGAACACC
GCCGAATACTGGGGCTTCAAATGGCTCGAGTGCAACCAGACAGAGAACTTCAAGACCATTCTGGTCCCCG
AGAATGAAATGGTGAACATTAACGATACCGACACATGGATCCCTAAGGGCTGTAACGAGACATGGGCTAG
AGTCAAGAGATGCCCTATTGACATTCTGTACGGCATCCATCCCATCAGACTGTGCGTGCAGCCCCCCTTT
TTTCTGGTGCAAGAGAAGGGCATCGCTGACACCAGCAGAATCGGAAATTGCGGCCCCACCATTTTTCTGG
GAGTGCTCGAGGATAACAAGGGCGTGGTGAGGGGCGATTACACCGCTTGCAACGTGAGGAGACTGAACAT
TAATAGAAAGGATTATACCGGCATTTACCAAGTGCCCATTTTCTACACATGCACCTTCACCAATATTACC
AGCTGCAATAATGAGCCTATCATCAGCGTCATCATGTATGAGACCAACCAAGTGCAGTATCTGCTGTGCA
ATAACAACAACTCCAATAACTATAACTGTGTCGTGCAGTCCTTCGGCGTCATTGGCCAAGCCCATCTGGA
ACTCCCTAGACCTAATAAGAGGATTAGAAACCAGTCCTTTAATCAGTACAATTGCAGCATCAATAATAAG
ACCGAGCTCGAGACATGGAAACTCGTCAAGACCAGCGGCATCACCCCTCTGCCCATTTCCAGCGAAGCCA
ACACCGGACTGATTAGACACAAGAGGGACTTCGGCATTTCCGCCATTGTGGCCGCCATTGTCGCCGCTAC
CGCTATCGCTGCTTCCGCTACAATGTCCTACGTGGCCCTCACCGAGGTGAACAAAATCATGGAAGTCCAG
AACCACACCTTCGAGGTGGAAAACTCCACACTGAACGGCATGGACCTCATTGAAAGACAGATTAAGATTC
TGTACGCCATGATTCTGCAGACCCACGCTGACGTGCAGCTCCTCAAGGAAAGGCAACAAGTGGAGGAGAC
CTTTAACCTCATCGGCTGTATCGAGAGGACACATGTGTTCTGCCATACCGGCCATCCTTGGAATATGAGC
TGGGGCCATCTGAACGAGAGCACCCAGTGGGACGATTGGGTCTCCAAAATGGAGGACCTCAACCAAGAGA
TTCTGACAACACTGCATGGAGCCAGAAACAACCTCGCCCAGTCCATGATCACCTTCAACACCCCCGACTC
CATCGCCCAGTTTGGCAAGGATCTGTGGAGCCATATCGGCAACTGGATCCCCGGCCTCGGCGCCAGCATC
ATTAAGTATATTGTCATGTTTCTGCTCATCTATCTGCTGCTGACCAGCTCCCCTAAGATTCTGAGAGCCC
TCTGGAAAGTGACATCCGGCGCTGGAAGCAGCGGATCTAGATATCTCAAGAAGAAGTTTCACCATAAGCA
CGCTAGCAGAGAGGACACATGGGACCAAGCCCAGCATAACATCCATCTCGCTGGCGTCACCGGCGGAAGC
GGCGACAAATATTACAAACAGAAGTATTCTAGAAATGATTGGAACGGCGAGAGCGAGGAGTACAACAGAA
GGCCCAAGAGCTGGGTGAAGAGCATTGAGGCCTTCGGCGAGTCCTACATCAGCGAGAAAACCAAGGGAGA
GATTAGCCAACCCGGCGCCGCTATCAATGAGCACAAGAACGGCTCCGGCGGAAACAACCCCCACCAAGGC
TCTCTGGATCTCGAGATCAGAAGCGAGGGAGGCAACATCTACGACTGTTGCATCAAAGCTCAAGAGGGCA
CACTGGCTATCCCTTGCTGCGGCTTCCCTCTGTGGCTCTTTTGGGGCCTCGTCATTATTGTCGGCAGAAT
CGCCGGCTATGGACTGAGGGGACTCGCCGTCATTATTAGAATTTGCATTAGAGGACTGAATCTGATCTTC
GAGATCATCAGAAAGATGCTGGACTATATCGGAAGGGCCCTCAATCCCGGAACATCCCACGTCAGCATGC
CTCAGTATGTCTGATGTCTTCCTGGAGCTCCAGTCATTGACTATAACGTCTCAGATCTTTTTCCCTCTGC
CAAAAATTATGGGGACATCATGAAGCCCCTTGAGCATCTGACTTCTGGCTAATAAAGGAAATTTATTTTC
ATTGCAATAGTGTGTTGGAATTTTTTGTGTCTCTCACTCGGAAGGACATATGGGAGGGCAAATCATTTAA
AACATCAGAATGAGTATTTGGTTTAGAGTTTGGCAACATATGCCCATATGCTGGCTGCCATGAACAAAGG
TTGGCTATAAAGAGGTCATCAGTATATGAAACAGCCCCCTGCTGTCCATTCCTTATTCCATAGAAAAGCC
TTGACTTGAGGTTAGATTTTTTTTATATTTTGTTTTGTGTTATTTTTTTCTTTAACATCCCTAAAATTTT
CCTTACATGTTTTACTAGCCAGATTTTTCCTCCTCTCCTGACTACTCCCAGTCATAGCTGTCCCTCTTCT
CTTATGGAGATCCCTCGACGGATCGGCCGCAATTCGTAATCATGTCATAGCTGTTTCCTGTGTGAAATTG
TTATCCGCTCACAATTCCACACAACATACGAGCCGGAAGCATAAAGTGTAAAGCCTGGGGTGCCTAATGA
GTGAGCTAACTCACATTAATTGCGTTGCGCTCACTGCCCGCTTTCCAGTCGGGAAACCTGTCGTGCCAGC
TGCATTAATGAATCGGCCAACGCGCGGGGAGAGGCGGTTTGCGTATTGGGCGCTCTTCCGCTTCCTCGCT
CACTGACTCGCTGCGCTCGGTCGTTCGGCTGCGGCGAGCGGTATCAGCTCACTCAAAGGCGGTAATACGG
TTATCCACAGAATCAGGGGATAACGCAGGAAAGAACATGTGAGCAAAAGGCCAGCAAAAGGCCAGGAACC
GTAAAAAGGCCGCGTTGCTGGCGTTTTTCCATAGGCTCCGCCCCCCTGACGAGCATCACAAAAATCGACG
CTCAAGTCAGAGGTGGCGAAACCCGACAGGACTATAAAGATACCAGGCGTTTCCCCCTGGAAGCTCCCTC
GTGCGCTCTCCTGTTCCGACCCTGCCGCTTACCGGATACCTGTCCGCCTTTCTCCCTTCGGGAAGCGTGG
CGCTTTCTCATAGCTCACGCTGTAGGTATCTCAGTTCGGTGTAGGTCGTTCGCTCCAAGCTGGGCTGTGT
GCACGAACCCCCCGTTCAGCCCGACCGCTGCGCCTTATCCGGTAACTATCGTCTTGAGTCCAACCCGGTA
AGACACGACTTATCGCCACTGGCAGCAGCCACTGGTAACAGGATTAGCAGAGCGAGGTATGTAGGCGGTG
CTACAGAGTTCTTGAAGTGGTGGCCTAACTACGGCTACACTAGAAGAACAGTATTTGGTATCTGCGCTCT
GCTGAAGCCAGTTACCTTCGGAAAAAGAGTTGGTAGCTCTTGATCCGGCAAACAAACCACCGCTGGTAGC
GGTGGTTTTTTTGTTTGCAAGCAGCAGATTACGCGCAGAAAAAAAGGATCTCAAGAAGATCCTTTGATCT
TTTCTACGGGGTCTGACGCTCAGTGGAACGAAAACTCACGTTAAGGGATTTTGGTCATGAGATTATCAAA
AAGGATCTTCACCTAGATCCTTTTAAATTAAAAATGAAGTTTTAAATCAATCTAAAGTATATATGAGTAA
ACTTGGTCTGACAGTTACCAATGCTTAATCAGTGAGGCACCTATCTCAGCGATCTGTCTATTTCGTTCAT
CCATAGTTGCCTGACTCCCCGTCGTGTAGATAACTACGATACGGGAGGGCTTACCATCTGGCCCCAGTGC
TGCAATGATACCGCGAGACCCACGCTCACCGGCACCAGATTTATCAGCAATAAACCAGCCAGCCGGAAGG
GCCGAGCGCAGAAGTGGTCCTGCAACTTTATCCGCCTCCATCCAGTCTATTAATTGTTGCCGGGAAGCTA
GAGTAAGTAGTTCGCCAGTTAATAGTTTGCGCAACGTTGTTGCCATTGCTACAGGCATCGTGGTGTCACG
CTCGTCGTTTGGTATGGCTTCATTCAGCTCCGGTTCCCAACGATCAAGGCGAGTTACATGATCCCCCATG
TTGTGCAAAAAAGCGGTTAGCTCCTTCGGTCCTCCGATCGTTGTCAGAAGTAAGTTGGCCGCAGTGTTAT
CACTCATGGTTATGGCAGCACTGCATAATTCTCTTACTGTCATGCCATCCGTAAGATGCTTTTCTGTGAC
TGGTGAGTACTCAACCAAGTCATTCTGAGAATAGTGTATGCGGCGACCGAGTTGCTCTTGCCCGGCGTCA
ATACGGGATAATACCGCGCCACATAGCAGAACTTTAAAAGTGCTCATCATTGGAAAACGTTCTTCGGGGC
GAAAACTCTCAAGGATCTTACCGCTGTTGAGATCCAGTTCGATGTAACCCACTCGTGCACCCAACTGATC
TTCAGCATCTTTTACTTTCACCAGCGTTTCTGGGTGAGCAAAAACAGGAAGGCAAAATGCCGCAAAAAAG
GGAATAAGGGCGACACGGAAATGTTGAATACTCATACTCTTCCTTTTTCAATATTATTGAAGCATTTATC
AGGGTTATTGTCTCATGAGCGGATACATATTTGAATGTATTTAGAAAAATAAACAAATAGGGGTTCCGCG
CACATTTCCCCGAAAAGTGCCACCTAAATTGTAAGCGTTAATATTTTGTTAAAATTCGCGTTAAATTTTT
GTTAAATCAGCTCATTTTTTAACCAATAGGCCGAAATCGGCAAAATCCCTTATAAATCAAAAGAATAGAC
CGAGATAGGGT
[37 nt withheld, positions 6802-6838]
AAAGAACGTGGACTCCAACGTCAAAGG
[49 nt withheld, positions 6866-6914]
T
[91 nt withheld, positions 6916-7006]
G
[124 nt withheld, positions 7008-7131]
CCCATTCGCCATTCAGGCTGCGCAACTGTTGGGAAGGGCGATCGGTGCGGGCCTCTTCGCTATTACGCCA
GCTGGCGAAAGGGGGATGTGCTGCAAGGCGATTAAGTTGGGTAACGCCAGGGTTTTCCCAGTCACGACGT
TGTAAAACGACGGCCAGTGAGCGCGCGTAATACGACTCACTATAGGGCGAATTGGAGCTCCACCGCGGTG
Features (pLannotate 1.2.2; 16 found; start..end, strand, type, name):
     97..476     +  enhancer       CMV enhancer: human cytomegalovirus immediate early enhancer
    477..680     +  promoter       CMV promoter: human cytomegalovirus (CMV) immediate early promoter
    792..1364    +  intron         β-globin intron: intron from rabbit β-globin gene
   1425..4001    +  CDS            env: ENV_EIAVC - Experimental evidence at protein level: Swiss-Prot protein existence level 1. The transmembrane protein (TM) acts as a class I viral fusion protein. Under the current model, the protein has at least 3 conformational states: pre-fusion native state, pre-hairpin intermediate state, and post-fusion hairpin state. During viral and target cell membrane fusion, the coiled coil regions (heptad repeats) assume a trimer-of-hairpins structure, positioning the fusion peptide in close proximity to the C-terminal region of the ectodomain. The formation of this structure appears to drive apposit
   4111..4166    +  polyA_signal   β-globin poly(A) signal: rabbit β-globin polyadenylation signal (Gil and Proudfoot, 1987)
   4548..4564    -  protein_bind   lac operator: The lac repressor binds to the lac operator to inhibit transcription in E. coli. This inhibition can be relieved by adding lactose or isopropyl-β-D-thiogalactopyranoside (IPTG). lac repressor encoded by lacI
   4572..4602    -  promoter       lac promoter: promoter for the E. coli lac operon
   4617..4638    -  protein_bind   CAP binding site: CAP binding activates transcription in the presence of cAMP. E. coli catabolite activator protein
   4651..4743    -  CDS            lacI (fragment): lac repressor; lacI; The lac repressor binds to the lac operator to inhibit transcription in E. coli. This inhibition can be relieved by adding lactose or isopropyl-β-D-thiogalactopyranoside (IPTG).
   4926..5514    -  rep_origin     ori: high-copy-number ColE1/pMB1/pBR322/pUC origin of replication
   5685..6545    -  CDS            AmpR: β-lactamase; bla; confers resistance to ampicillin, carbenicillin, and related antibiotics
   6546..6650    -  promoter       AmpR promoter: bla
   6703..7131    -  rep_origin     f1 ori (sequence partly withheld): f1 bacteriophage origin of replication; arrow indicates direction of (+) strand synthesis
   7136..7291    -  CDS            lacZα (fragment): LacZα fragment of β-galactosidase; lacZ fragment
   7299..7317    +  promoter       T7 promoter: promoter for bacteriophage T7 RNA polymerase
   7326..14      +  misc_feature   MCS (fragment) (across the origin): pBluescript multiple cloning site
