[The description below was written by a language model from this plasmid's Addgene catalogue record and pLannotate feature annotations shown in this document.]
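Description:
pHCMV_EIAV_Env is a mammalian expression plasmid built on the pHCMV backbone that produces the envelope (Env) polyprotein of equine infectious anaemia virus, a lentivirus. The 2,577 bp env open reading frame was synthesized with mammalian codon optimization and inserted between EcoRI and BglII sites, both of which remain intact. Transcription is driven by the human cytomegalovirus immediate early enhancer and promoter. A rabbit β-globin intron lies between the promoter and the coding sequence, an arrangement that generally improves mRNA processing and expression, and a rabbit β-globin polyadenylation signal terminates the transcript. The annotated coding sequence matches the EIAV Env precursor, whose transmembrane subunit acts as a class I viral fusion protein that mediates fusion of viral and target cell membranes. No epitope tag, reporter or mammalian selection marker is annotated, so the plasmid appears suited to transient transfection.

In bacteria, the roughly 7.3 kb plasmid is maintained at high copy through a ColE1/pUC-type origin and selected with ampicillin via the β-lactamase gene. The rest of the backbone carries pBluescript-type remnants that play no evident role in Env expression: an f1 phage origin, lacZα and lacI fragments, the lac promoter and operator, a T7 promoter and a partial multiple cloning site.

The stated purpose is simply expression of EIAV Env. The associated publication concerns cell type-specific delivery through modular envelope design, which suggests the plasmid supplies a viral glycoprotein in trans for pseudotyping or comparing delivery particles. The record does not spell out that specific use.
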