Addgene plasmid #207326: pHCMV_EIAV_Env
Purpose: Expression of env polyprotein from equine infectious anaemia (EIAV)
Depositing lab: Feng Zhang. Depositing organization: Broad Institute. Publication: Cell type-specific delivery by modular envelope design. Strebinger D, Frangieh CJ, Friedrich MJ, Faure G, Macrae RK, Zhang F. Nat Commun. 2023 Aug 23;14(1):5141. doi: 10.1038/s41467-023-40788-8. PubMed 37612276.
Backbone
  Vector backbone: pHCMV
  Backbone manufacturer: Clontech
  Backbone size w/o insert (bp): 4764
  Vector type: Mammalian Expression
Growth in bacteria
  Bacterial resistance: Ampicillin, 100 μg/mL
  Growth temperature: 37°C
  Growth strain: NEB Stable
  Copy number: High Copy
Gene/Insert
  Gene/Insert name: EIAV_Env
  Species: equine infectious anaemia virus
  Insert size (bp): 2577
  Mutation: mammalian codon optimization
  Promoter: CMV promoter
  Cloning method: Restriction Enzyme; 5′ cloning site EcoRI (not destroyed); 3′ cloning site BglII (not destroyed)
Resource information
  A portion of this plasmid was derived from a plasmid made by: synthesis
Terms and licenses: Academic/Nonprofit Terms; Industry Terms: Not Available to Industry
How to cite: pHCMV_EIAV_Env was a gift from Feng Zhang (Addgene plasmid # 207326 ; http://n2t.net/addgene:207326 ; RRID:Addgene_207326)
